Addgene plasmid #246900: DBJS-p8.55
Purpose: Used for multi-site piggybac transposon insertion of CRY2-tagged G3BP1 for overexpression
Depositing lab: David Bartel. Depositing organization: Whitehead Institute for Biomedical Research.
Backbone
  Vector backbone: pUC19
  Backbone size w/o insert (bp): 6613
  Vector type: Mammalian Expression
Growth in bacteria
  Bacterial resistance: Ampicillin, 100 μg/mL
  Growth temperature: 37°C
  Growth strain: DH5alpha
  Copy number: High Copy
Gene/Insert
  Gene/Insert name: CRY2::eGFP::G3BP1 (no dimerization domain)
  Species: H. sapiens (human)
  Entrez Gene: G3BP1 (a.k.a. G3BP, HDH-VIII)
  Cloning method: Gibson Cloning
  Sequencing primers: 5′ Unspecified
Terms and licenses: Academic/Nonprofit Terms; Industry Terms: Not Available to Industry
Depositor comments: The depositor confirms that discrepancies between the depositor's sequence and Addgene's sequences have no functional consequences. Addgene NGS finds a discrepancies and a nonsense mutation in rtTA-T2A-BSD that prematurely truncates the ORF upstream of BSD.
How to cite: DBJS-p8.55 was a gift from David Bartel (Addgene plasmid # 246900 ; http://n2t.net/addgene:246900 ; RRID:Addgene_246900)
