[The description below was written by a language model from this plasmid's Addgene catalogue record and pLannotate feature annotations shown in this document.]
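Description:
DBJS-p8.55 is a pUC19-derived mammalian expression plasmid of about 10.6 kb that serves as a piggyBac transposon donor for multi-copy genomic integration of a light-responsive G3BP1 fusion. It is maintained in E. coli at high copy through the ColE1/pUC origin with ampicillin selection (AmpR). It also retains an f1 origin and remnants of the lacZα/lac promoter region from the cloning backbone. The automated annotation does not label the piggyBac terminal repeats. The transposon role comes from the catalogue purpose, and the repeats presumably lie in the unannotated stretches flanking the two expression cassettes. The short hits to the lambda phage B portal protein on either side look like stuffer or spurious matches rather than functional parts.

The payload is a doxycycline-inducible cassette in which the TRE3G promoter drives a fusion of an Arabidopsis CRY2 fragment, EGFP and a human G3BP1 fragment, followed by an HSV TK polyadenylation signal. The record describes the G3BP1 portion as lacking its dimerization domain. This suggests that blue-light-induced CRY2 clustering is meant to substitute for native G3BP1 self-association, with EGFP allowing the protein to be visualised, although the record itself states only overexpression as the purpose. G3BP1 is a core stress granule assembly factor.

A second cassette uses the EF-1α core promoter with the HTLV-1 5' LTR fragment to express rtTA (Tet-On transactivator), linked according to the depositor comments through T2A to blasticidin S deaminase, and ends in an SV40 poly(A) signal. Repository sequencing found discrepancies, including a nonsense mutation that truncates this open reading frame upstream of BSD. The depositor states that the discrepancies have no functional consequences, but such a truncation raises doubt about whether blasticidin selection would work.
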