Features (pLannotate 1.2.2; 25 found; start..end, strand, type, name):
    249..353     -  promoter       AmpR promoter: bla
    406..834     -  rep_origin     f1 ori (sequence partly withheld): f1 bacteriophage origin of replication; arrow indicates direction of (+) strand synthesis
    839..994     -  CDS            lacZα (fragment): LacZα fragment of β-galactosidase; lacZ fragment
    996..1115    +  CDS            B (fragment): PORTL_LAMBD - Experimental evidence at protein level: Swiss-Prot protein existence level 1. Forms the portal vertex of the capsid (PubMed:6228056, PubMed:6232391). This portal plays critical roles in head assembly, genome packaging, neck/tail attachment, and genome ejection (Probable). The portal protein multimerizes as a single ring-shaped homododecamer arranged around a central channel (PubMed:6232391). Binds to the terminase subunits to form the packaging machine (PubMed:7799432). From Escherichia phage lambda (Bacteriophage lambda).
   1633..2011    +  promoter       TRE3G promoter: 3rd-generation Tet-responsive promoter that can be activated by binding of Tet-On® 3G
   2027..3520    +  CDS            CRY2 (fragment): CRY2_ARATH - Also known as PHH1 From Arabidopsis thaliana (Mouse-ear cress).
   3548..4264    +  CDS            EGFP: EGFP is a basic (constitutively fluorescent) green fluorescent protein published in 1996, derived from Aequorea victoria. It is reported to be a rapidly-maturing weak dimer with moderate acid sensitivity.
   4250..5236    +  CDS            G3BP1 (fragment): G3BP1_HUMAN - Also known as G3BP. Experimental evidence at protein level: Swiss-Prot protein existence level 1. ATP- and magnesium-dependent helicase that plays an essential role in innate immunity (PubMed:30510222). Participates in the DNA- triggered cGAS/STING pathway by promoting the DNA binding and activation of CGAS. Enhances also DDX58-induced type I interferon production probably by helping DDX58 at sensing pathogenic RNA (PubMed:30804210). In addition, plays an essential role in stress granule formation (PubMed:12642610, PubMed:20180778, PubMed:23279204). Unwinds preferentially partial
   5366..5414    +  polyA_signal   HSV TK poly(A) signal: herpes simplex virus thymidine kinase polyadenylation signal (Cole and Stacy, 1985)
   5505..5521    -  polyA_signal   bGH poly(A) signal (fragment): bovine growth hormone polyadenylation signal
   5645..5856    +  promoter       EF-1α core promoter: core promoter for human elongation factor EF-1α
   5869..6137    +  LTR            5' LTR (truncated): truncated 5' long terminal repeat (LTR) from human T-cell leukemia virus (HTLV) type 1
   6171..6868    +  CDS            rtTA3 (fragment): reverse tetracycline transactivator 3 activates expression from Tet-responsive promoters in the presence of doxycycline
   6798..6908    +  CDS            VP48: 3 tandem repeats of the minimal activation domain of herpes simplex virus VP16 (Cheng et al., 2013)
   6986..7363    +  CDS            BSD (fragment): blasticidin S deaminase; Aspergillus terreus BSD; confers resistance to blasticidin
   7365..7387    +  misc_feature   WPRE (fragment): woodchuck hepatitis virus posttranscriptional regulatory element
   7392..7513    +  polyA_signal   SV40 poly(A) signal: SV40 polyadenylation signal
   7531..7623    +  ncRNA          G-CSF SLDE: Accession: RF00183 - G-CSF factor stem-loop destabilising element (SLDE)
   8320..8787    +  CDS            B (fragment): PORTL_LAMBD - Experimental evidence at protein level: Swiss-Prot protein existence level 1. Forms the portal vertex of the capsid (PubMed:6228056, PubMed:6232391). This portal plays critical roles in head assembly, genome packaging, neck/tail attachment, and genome ejection (Probable). The portal protein multimerizes as a single ring-shaped homododecamer arranged around a central channel (PubMed:6232391). Binds to the terminase subunits to form the packaging machine (PubMed:7799432). From Escherichia phage lambda (Bacteriophage lambda).
   8825..8841    -  protein_bind   lac operator: The lac repressor binds to the lac operator to inhibit transcription in E. coli. This inhibition can be relieved by adding lactose or isopropyl-β-D-thiogalactopyranoside (IPTG). lac repressor encoded by lacI
   8849..8879    -  promoter       lac promoter: promoter for the E. coli lac operon
   8894..8915    -  protein_bind   CAP binding site: CAP binding activates transcription in the presence of cAMP. E. coli catabolite activator protein
   8928..9020    -  CDS            lacI (fragment): lac repressor; lacI; The lac repressor binds to the lac operator to inhibit transcription in E. coli. This inhibition can be relieved by adding lactose or isopropyl-β-D-thiogalactopyranoside (IPTG).
   9203..9791    -  rep_origin     ori: high-copy-number ColE1/pMB1/pBR322/pUC origin of replication
   9962..248     -  CDS            AmpR (across the origin): β-lactamase; bla; confers resistance to ampicillin, carbenicillin, and related antibiotics
>Addgene plasmid #246900 | DBJS-p8.55 | addgene full sequence | sequence record 490575 | Addgene NGS Result
TCAATACGGGATAATACCGCGCCACATAGCAGAACTTTAAAAGTGCTCATCATTGGAAAACGTTCTTCGG
GGCGAAAACTCTCAAGGATCTTACCGCTGTTGAGATCCAGTTCGATGTAACCCACTCGTGCACCCAACTG
ATCTTCAGCATCTTTTACTTTCACCAGCGTTTCTGGGTGAGCAAAAACAGGAAGGCAAAATGCCGCAAAA
AAGGGAATAAGGGCGACACGGAAATGTTGAATACTCATACTCTTCCTTTTTCAATATTATTGAAGCATTT
ATCAGGGTTATTGTCTCATGAGCGGATACATATTTGAATGTATTTAGAAAAATAAACAAATAGGGGTTCC
GCGCACATTTCCCCGAAAAGTGCCACCTAAATTGTAAGCGTTAATATTTTGTTAAAATTCGCGTTAAATT
TTTGTTAAATCAGCTCATTTTTTAACCAATAGGCCGAAATCGGCAAAATCCCTTATAAATCAAAAGAATA
GACCGAGATAGGGT
[37 nt withheld, positions 505-541]
AAAGAACGTGGACTCCAACGTCAAAGG
[49 nt withheld, positions 569-617]
T
[91 nt withheld, positions 619-709]
G
[124 nt withheld, positions 711-834]
CCCATTCGCCATTCAGGCTGCGCAACTGTTGGGAAGGGCGATCGGTGCGGGCCTCTTCGCTATTACGCCA
GCTGGCGAAAGGGGGATGTGCTGCAAGGCGATTAAGTTGGGTAACGCCAGGGTTTTCCCAGTCACGACGT
TGTAAAACGACGGCCAGTGAGCGCGCCTCGTTCATTCACGTTTTTGAACCCGTGGAGGACGGGCAGACTC
GCGGTGCAAATGTGTTTTACAGCGTGATGGAGCAGATGAAGATGCTCGACACGCTGCAGAACACGCAGCT
AGATTAACCCTAGAAAGATAATCATATTGTGACGTACGTTAAAGATAATCATGTGTAAAATTGACGCATG
TGTTTTATCGGTCTGTATATCGAGGTTTATTTATTAATTTGAATAGATATTAAGTTTTATTATATTTACA
CTTACATACTAATAATAAATTCAACAAACAATTTATTTATGTTTATTTATTTATTAAAAAAAACAAAAAC
TCAAAATTTCTTCTATAAAGTAACAAAACTTTTATGAGGGACAGCCCCCCCCCAAAGCCCCCAGGGATGT
AATTACGTCCCTCCCCCGCTAGGGGGCAGCAGCGAGCCGCCCGGGGCTCCGCTCCGGTCCGGCGCTCCCC
CCGCATCCCCGAGCCGGCAGCGTGCGGGGACAGCCCGGGCACGGGGAAGGTGGCACGGGATCGCTTTCCT
CTGAACGCTTCTCGCTGCTCTTTGAGCCTGCAGACACCTGGGGGGATACGGGGAAAAGGCCTCCACGGCC
ACTAGTCTTTCGTCTTCAAGAATTCCTCGAGTTTACTCCCTATCAGTGATAGAGAACGTATGAAGAGTTT
ACTCCCTATCAGTGATAGAGAACGTATGCAGACTTTACTCCCTATCAGTGATAGAGAACGTATAAGGAGT
TTACTCCCTATCAGTGATAGAGAACGTATGACCAGTTTACTCCCTATCAGTGATAGAGAACGTATCTACA
GTTTACTCCCTATCAGTGATAGAGAACGTATATCCAGTTTACTCCCTATCAGTGATAGAGAACGTATAAG
CTTTAGGCGTGTACGGTGGGCGCCTATAAAAGCAGAGCTCGTTTAGTGAACCGTCAGATCGCCTGGAGCA
ATTCCACAACACTTTTGTCTTATACCAACTTTCCGTACCACTTCCTACCCTCGTAAAGGTCTAGAGCTAG
CCATGAAGATGGACAAAAAGACCATCGTCTGGTTTCGGAGAGATTTGAGAATAGAAGATAATCCCGCGCT
CGCCGCCGCGGCCCACGAGGGTTCCGTCTTCCCCGTTTTCATTTGGTGTCCTGAAGAAGAAGGCCAGTTT
TATCCCGGAAGGGCCTCTAGGTGGTGGATGAAGCAAAGTCTGGCCCATCTTAGCCAGTCACTGAAAGCAC
TGGGCAGTGATCTTACCCTGATCAAGACACACAATACCATCTCTGCCATCCTCGACTGCATCAGGGTGAC
CGGCGCAACGAAAGTCGTGTTTAACCACCTGTACGATCCAGTTAGTCTGGTGCGCGACCACACTGTGAAG
GAGAAGCTGGTGGAACGGGGGATCAGTGTGCAGAGCTACAACGGGGACCTTCTGTACGAGCCATGGGAGA
TCTATTGCGAGAAAGGGAAACCGTTCACCTCCTTCAACAGTTACTGGAAGAAATGTTTGGATATGTCAAT
AGAGTCCGTTATGTTGCCCCCTCCCTGGAGACTGATGCCGATTACTGCTGCTGCAGAGGCCATCTGGGCC
TGCTCCATCGAGGAACTCGGTCTGGAAAATGAAGCAGAAAAGCCAAGCAATGCACTTCTCACTAGAGCCT
GGAGCCCCGGCTGGTCTAATGCCGACAAGCTGCTTAACGAGTTCATCGAAAAACAACTGATTGACTACGC
GAAGAACTCCAAGAAAGTGGTAGGTAACTCAACTAGCTTGCTCTCTCCATATCTCCATTTTGGCGAGATT
TCTGTCCGCCATGTATTTCAGTGCGCTCGGATGAAACAGATTATCTGGGCTCGCGATAAAAACAGCGAAG
GCGAAGAAAGCGCCGATCTGTTCCTGCGAGGGATCGGACTTCGGGAATACTCCCGGTATATATGTTTCAA
CTTTCCATTCACACACGAGCAGAGTCTGTTGTCCCACCTCAGGTTCTTCCCCTGGGACGCCGATGTCGAC
AAATTCAAGGCATGGAGACAGGGAAGGACAGGGTACCCACTCGTGGATGCTGGCATGAGAGAGCTCTGGG
CTACAGGCTGGATGCACAACCGCATCCGGGTAATCGTGTCCTCATTTGCTGTCAAGTTTCTGCTCCTGCC
TTGGAAATGGGGAATGAAGTACTTTTGGGATACCCTTCTCGACGCCGACTTGGAGTGTGACATTCTGGGA
TGGCAATATATTAGCGGGTCAATTCCTGACGGCCATGAGTTGGACAGGTTGGACAATCCGGCCTTGCAGG
GAGCTAAGTATGATCCCGAAGGAGAGTATATTCGACAGTGGCTCCCCGAGCTGGCCCGACTTCCTACGGA
GTGGATTCACCATCCTTGGGACGCACCACTGACAGTGCTCAAGGCAAGCGGGGTGGAGCTGGGCACCAAT
TACGCTAAGCCTATAGTTGATATAGATACAGCACGCGAGCTGCTGGCTAAAGCGATCTCTCGCACTCGGG
AGGCGCAGATTATGATCGGTGCTGCCGGCAGCGGCAGCCCACCGGTCGCCACCATGGTGAGCAAGGGCGA
GGAGCTGTTCACCGGGGTGGTGCCCATCCTGGTCGAGCTGGACGGCGACGTAAACGGCCACAAGTTCAGC
GTGTCCGGCGAGGGCGAGGGCGATGCCACCTACGGCAAGCTGACCCTGAAGTTCATCTGCACCACCGGCA
AGCTGCCCGTGCCCTGGCCCACCCTCGTGACCACCCTGACCTACGGCGTGCAGTGCTTCAGCCGCTACCC
CGACCACATGAAGCAGCACGACTTCTTCAAGTCCGCCATGCCCGAAGGCTACGTCCAGGAGCGCACCATC
TTCTTCAAGGACGACGGCAACTACAAGACCCGCGCCGAGGTGAAGTTCGAGGGCGACACCCTGGTGAACC
GCATCGAGCTGAAGGGCATCGACTTCAAGGAGGACGGCAACATCCTGGGGCACAAGCTGGAGTACAACTA
CAACAGCCACAACGTCTATATCATGGCCGACAAGCAGAAGAACGGCATCAAGGTGAACTTCAAGATCCGC
CACAACATCGAGGACGGCAGCGTGCAGCTCGCCGACCACTACCAGCAGAACACCCCCATCGGCGACGGCC
CCGTGCTGCTGCCCGACAACCACTACCTGAGCACCCAGTCCGCCCTGAGCAAAGACCCCAACGAGAAGCG
CGATCACATGGTCCTGCTGGAGTTCGTGACCGCCGCCGGGATCACTCTCGGCATGGACGAGCTGTACAAG
GCGGAGCCTCAGGAGGAGTCTGAAGAAGAAGTAGAGGAACCTGAAGAAAGACAGCAAACACCTGAGGTGG
TACCTGATGATTCTGGAACTTTCTATGATCAGGCAGTTGTCAGTAATGACATGGAAGAACATTTAGAGGA
GCCTGTTGCTGAACCAGAGCCTGATCCTGAACCAGAACCAGAACAAGAACCTGTATCTGAAATCCAAGAG
GAAAAGCCTGAGCCAGTATTAGAAGAAACTGCCCCTGAGGATGCTCAGAAGAGTTCTTCTCCAGCACCTG
CAGACATAGCTCAGACAGTACAGGAAGACTTGAGGACATTTTCTTGGGCATCTGTGACCAGTAAGAATCT
TCCACCCAGTGGAGCTGTTCCAGTTACTGGGATACCACCTCATGTTGTTAAAGTACCAGCTTCACAGCCC
CGTCCAGAGTCTAAGCCTGAATCTCAGATTCCACCACAAAGACCTCAGCGGGATCAAAGAGTGCGAGAAC
AACGAATAAATATTCCTCCCCAAAGGGGACCCAGACCAATCCGTGAGGCTGGTGAGCAAGGTGACATTGA
ACCCCGAAGAATGGTGAGACACCCTGACAGTCACCAACTCTTCATTGGCAACCTGCCTCATGAAGTGGAC
AAATCAGAGCTTAAAGATTTCTTTCAAAGTTATGGAAACGTGGTGGAGTTGCGCATTAACAGTGGTGGGA
AATTACCCAATTTTGGTTTTGTTGTGTTTGATGATTCTGAGCCTGTTCAGAAAGTCCTTAGCAACAGGCC
CATCATGTTCAGAGGTGAGGTCCGTCTGAATGTCGAAGAGAAGAAGACTCGAGCTGCCAGGGAAGGCGAC
CGACGAGATAATCGCCTTCGGGGACCTGGAGGCCCTCGAGGTGGGCTGGGTGGTGGAATGAGAGGCCCTC
CCCGTGGAGGCATGGTGCAGAAACCAGGATTTGGAGTGGGAAGGGGGCTTGCGCCACGGCAGTGAGAATT
CACTAGTGGATCCGGCGCGCCTCTAGAGCGGCCGCATATATACCGGTTAGTAATGAGTTTAAACGGGGGA
GGCTAACTGAAACACGGAAGGAGACAATACCGGAAGGAACCCGCGCTATGACGGCAATAAAAAGACAGAA
TAAAACGCACGGGTGTTGGGTCGTTTGTTCATAAACGCGGGGTTCGGTCCCAGGGCTGGCACTCTGTCGA
TACCCCACCGAGACCCCATTGGGGCCAATACGCCCGCGTTTCTTCCTTTTCCCCACCCCACCCCCCAAGT
TCGGGTGAAGGCCCAGGGCTCGCAGCCAACGTCGGGGCGGCAGGCCCTGCCATAGCAGATCTGCGAAATC
GGATCCAGCTGAATCTAAGTGGATCTGCGATCGCTCCGGTGCCCGTCAGTGGGCAGAGCGCACATCGCCC
ACAGTCCCCGAGAAGTTGGGGGGAGGGGTCGGCAATTGAACGGGTGCCTAGAGAAGGTGGCGCGGGGTAA
ACTGGGAAAGTGATGTCGTGTACTGGCTCCGCCTTTTTCCCGAGGGTGGGGGAGAACCGTATATAAGTGC
AGTAGTCGCCGTGAACGTTCTTTTTCGCAACGGGTTTGCCGCCAGAACACAGCTGAAGCTTCGAGGGGCT
CGCATCTCTCCTTCACGCGCCCGCCGCCCTACCTGAGGCCGCCATCCACGCCGGTTGAGTCGCGTTCTGC
CGCCTCCCGCCTGTGGTGCCTCCTGAACTGCGTCCGCCGTCTAGGTAAGTTTAAAGCTCAGGTCGAGACC
GGGCCTTTGTCCGGCGCTCCCTTGGAGCCTACCTAGACTCAGCCGGCTCTCCACGCTTTGCCTGACCCTG
CTTGCTCAACTCTACGTCTTTGTTTCGTTTTCTGTTCTGCGCCGTTACAGATCTAAGCTGTGACCGGCGC
CTACTCTAGAGCCGCCATGTCTAGACTGGACAAGAGCAAAGTCATAAACTCTGCTCTGGAATTACTCAAT
GGAGTCGGTATCGAAGGCCTGACGACAAGGAAACTCGCTCAAAAGCTGGGAGTTGAGCAGCCTACCCTGT
ACTGGCACGTGAAGAACAAGCGGGCCCTGCTCGATGCCCTGCCAATCGAGATGCTGGACAGGCATCATAC
CCACTCCTGCCCCCTGGAAGGCGAGTCATGGCAAGACTTTCTGCGGAACAACGCCAAGTCATACCGCTGT
GCTCTCCTCTCACATCGCGACGGGGCTAAAGTGCATCTCGGCACCCGCCCAACAGAGAAACAGTACGAAA
CCCTGGAAAATCAGCTCGCGTTCCTGTGTCAGCAAGGCTTCTCCCTGGAGAACGCACTGTACGCTCTGTC
CGCCGTGGGCCACTTTACACTGGGCTGCGTATTGGAGGAACAGGAGCATCAAGTAGCAAAAGAGGAAAGA
GAGACACCTACCACCGATTCTATGCCCCCACTTCTGAAACAAGCAATTGAGCTGTTCGACCGGCAGGGAG
CCGAACCTGCCTTCCTTTTCGGCCTGGAACTAATCATATGTGGCCTGGAGAAACAGCTAAAGTGCGAAAG
CGGCGGGCCGACCGACGCCCTTGACGATTTTGACTTAGACATGCTCCCAGCCGATGCCCTTGACGACTTT
GACCTTGATATGCTGCCTGCTGACGCTCTTGACGATTTTGACCTTGACATGCTCCCCGGGGAGGGCAGAG
GAAGTCTTCTAACATACGGTGACGTGGAGGAGAATCCCGGCCCTGAATTCATGGCCAAGCTAAGAAGAAT
CCACCCTCATTGAAAGAGCAACGGCTACAATCAACAGCATCCCCATCTCTGAAGACTACAGCGTCGCCAG
CGCAGCTCTCTCTAGCGACGGCCGCATCTTCACTGGTGTCAATGTATATCATTTTACTGGGGGACCTTGT
GCAGAACTCGTGGTGCTGGGCACTGCTGCTGCTGCGGCAGCTGGCAACCTGACTTGTATCGTCGCGATCG
GAAATGAGAACAGGGGCATCTTGAGCCCCTGCGGACGGTGCCGACAGGTGCTTCTCGATCTGCATCCTGG
GATCAAAGCCATAGTGAAGGACAGTGATGGACAGCCGACGGCAGTTGGGATTCGTGAATCGCTGCCCTCT
GGTTATGTGTGGGAGGGCTGACCTCTGGATTACAAAATTTGTGGGTTAACTTGTTTATTGCAGCTTATAA
TGGTTACAAATAAAGCAATAGCATCACAAATTTCACAAATAAAGCATTTTTTTCACTGCATTCTAGTTGT
GGTTTGTCCAAACTCATCAATGTATCTTATCATGTCTGGAATTGACTCAAATGATGTCAATTAGTCTATC
AGAAGCTCATCTGGTCTCCCTTCCGGGGGACAAGACATCCCTGTTTAATATTTAAACAGCAGTGTTCCCA
AACTGGGTTCTTATATCCCTTGCTCTGGTCAACCAGGTTGCAGGGTTTCCTGTCCTCACAGGAACGAAGT
CCCTAAAGAAACAGTGGCAGCCAGGTTTAGCCCCGGAATTGACTGGATTCCTTTTTTAGGGCCCATTGGT
ATGGCTTTTTCCCCGTATCCCCCCAGGTGTCTGCAGGCTCAAAGAGCAGCGAGAAGCGTTCAGAGGAAAG
CGATCCCGTGCCACCTTCCCCGTGCCCGGGCTGTCCCCGCACGCTGCCGGCTCGGGGATGCGGGGGGAGC
GCCGGACCGGAGCGGAGCCCCGGGCGGCTCGCTGCTGCCCCCTAGCGGGGGAGGGACGTAATTACATCCC
TGGGGGCTTTGGGGGGGGGCTGTCCCTGATATCTATAACAAGAAAATATATATATAATAAGTTATCACGT
AAGTAGAACATGAAATAACAATATAATTATCGTATGAGTTAAATCTTAAAAGTCACGTAAAAGATAATCA
TGCGTCATTTTGACTCACGCGGTCGTTATAGTTCAAAATCAGTGACACTTACCGCATTGACAAGCACGCC
TCACGGGAGCTCCAAGCGGCGACTGAGATGTCCTAAATGCACAGCGACGGATTCGCGCTATTTAGAAAGA
GAGAGCAATATTTCAAGAATGCATGCGTCAATTTTACGCAGACTATCTTTCTAGGGTTAATCTAGCTGCA
TCAGGATCATATCGTCGGGTCTTTTTTCCGGCTCAGTCATCGCCCAAGCTGGCGCTATCTGGGCATCGGG
GAGGAAGAAGCCCGTGCCTTTTCCCGCGAGGTTGAAGCGGCATGGAAAGAGTTTGCCGAGGATGACTGCT
GCTGCATTGACGTTGAGCGAAAACGCACGTTTACCATGATGATTCGGGAAGGTGTGGCCATGCACGCCTT
TAACGGTGAACTGTTCGTTCAGGCCACCTGGGATACCAGTTCGTCGCGGCTTTTCCGGACACAGTTCCGG
ATGGTCAGCCCGAAGCGCATCAGCAACCCGAACAATACCGGCGACAGCCGGAACTGCCGTGCCGGTGTGC
AGATTAATGACAGCGGTGCGGCGCTGGGATATTACGTCAGCGAGGACGGGTATCCTGGCTGGATGCCGCA
GAAATGGACATGGATACCCCGTGAGTTACCCGGCGGGCGCGCTTGGTGTAATCATGGTCATAGCTGTTTC
CTGTGTGAAATTGTTATCCGCTCACAATTCCACACAACATACGAGCCGGAAGCATAAAGTGTAAAGCCTG
GGGTGCCTAATGAGTGAGCTAACTCACATTAATTGCGTTGCGCTCACTGCCCGCTTTCCAGTCGGGAAAC
CTGTCGTGCCAGCTGCATTAATGAATCGGCCAACGCGCGGGGAGAGGCGGTTTGCGTATTGGGCGCTCTT
CCGCTTCCTCGCTCACTGACTCGCTGCGCTCGGTCGTTCGGCTGCGGCGAGCGGTATCAGCTCACTCAAA
GGCGGTAATACGGTTATCCACAGAATCAGGGGATAACGCAGGAAAGAACATGTGAGCAAAAGGCCAGCAA
AAGGCCAGGAACCGTAAAAAGGCCGCGTTGCTGGCGTTTTTCCATAGGCTCCGCCCCCCTGACGAGCATC
ACAAAAATCGACGCTCAAGTCAGAGGTGGCGAAACCCGACAGGACTATAAAGATACCAGGCGTTTCCCCC
TGGAAGCTCCCTCGTGCGCTCTCCTGTTCCGACCCTGCCGCTTACCGGATACCTGTCCGCCTTTCTCCCT
TCGGGAAGCGTGGCGCTTTCTCATAGCTCACGCTGTAGGTATCTCAGTTCGGTGTAGGTCGTTCGCTCCA
AGCTGGGCTGTGTGCACGAACCCCCCGTTCAGCCCGACCGCTGCGCCTTATCCGGTAACTATCGTCTTGA
GTCCAACCCGGTAAGACACGACTTATCGCCACTGGCAGCAGCCACTGGTAACAGGATTAGCAGAGCGAGG
TATGTAGGCGGTGCTACAGAGTTCTTGAAGTGGTGGCCTAACTACGGCTACACTAGAAGAACAGTATTTG
GTATCTGCGCTCTGCTGAAGCCAGTTACCTTCGGAAAAAGAGTTGGTAGCTCTTGATCCGGCAAACAAAC
CACCGCTGGTAGCGGTGGTTTTTTTGTTTGCAAGCAGCAGATTACGCGCAGAAAAAAAGGATCTCAAGAA
GATCCTTTGATCTTTTCTACGGGGTCTGACGCTCAGTGGAACGAAAACTCACGTTAAGGGATTTTGGTCA
TGAGATTATCAAAAAGGATCTTCACCTAGATCCTTTTAAATTAAAAATGAAGTTTTAAATCAATCTAAAG
TATATATGAGTAAACTTGGTCTGACAGTTACCAATGCTTAATCAGTGAGGCACCTATCTCAGCGATCTGT
CTATTTCGTTCATCCATAGTTGCCTGACTCCCCGTCGTGTAGATAACTACGATACGGGAGGGCTTACCAT
CTGGCCCCAGTGCTGCAATGATACCGCGAGACCCACGCTCACCGGCTCCAGATTTATCAGCAATAAACCA
GCCAGCCGGAAGGGCCGAGCGCAGAAGTGGTCCTGCAACTTTATCCGCCTCCATCCAGTCTATTAATTGT
TGCCGGGAAGCTAGAGTAAGTAGTTCGCCAGTTAATAGTTTGCGCAACGTTGTTGCCATTGCTACAGGCA
TCGTGGTGTCACGCTCGTCGTTTGGTATGGCTTCATTCAGCTCCGGTTCCCAACGATCAAGGCGAGTTAC
ATGATCCCCCATGTTGTGCAAAAAAGCGGTTAGCTCCTTCGGTCCTCCGATCGTTGTCAGAAGTAAGTTG
GCCGCAGTGTTATCACTCATGGTTATGGCAGCACTGCATAATTCTCTTACTGTCATGCCATCCGTAAGAT
GATTTTCTGTGACTGGTGAGTACTCAACCAAGTCATTCTGAGAATAGTGTATGCGGCGACCGAGTTGCTC
TTGCCCGGCG
